>Addgene plasmid #229425 | FLAG-MARK2-K82H-CR | addgene full sequence | sequence record 456617 | Addgene NGS Result
TTAATGTAGTCTTATGCAATACTCTTGTAGTCTTGCAACATGGTAACGATGAGTTAGCAACATGCCTTAC
AAGGAGAGAAAAAGCACCGTGCATGCCGATTGGTGGAAGTAAGGTGGTACGATCGTGCCTTATTAGGAAG
GCAACAGACGGGTCTGACATGGATTGGACGAACCACTGAATTGCCGCATTGCAGAGATATTGTATTTAAG
TGCCTAGCTCGATACATAAACGGGTCTCTCTGGTTAGACCAGATCTGAGCCTGGGAGCTCTCTGGCTAAC
TAGGGAACCCACTGCTTAAGCCTCAATAAAGCTTGCCTTGAGTGCTTCAAGTAGTGTGTGCCCGTCTGTT
GTGTGACTCTGGTAACTAGAGATCCCTCAGACCCTTTTAGTCAGTGTGGAAAATCTCTAGCAGTGGCGCC
CGAACAGGGACTTGAAAGCGAAAGGGAAACCAGAGGAGCTCTCTCGACGCAGGACTCGGCTTGCTGAAGC
GCGCACGGCAAGAGGCGAGGGGCGGCGACTGGTGAGTACGCCAAAAATTTTGACTAGCGGAGGCTAGAAG
GAGAGAGATGGGTGCGAGAGCGTCAGTATTAAGCGGGGGAGAATTAGATCGCGATGGGAAAAAATTCGGT
TAAGGCCAGGGGGAAAGAAAAAATATAAATTAAAACATATAGTATGGGCAAGCAGGGAGCTAGAACGATT
CGCAGTTAATCCTGGCCTGTTAGAAACATCAGAAGGCTGTAGACAAATACTGGGACAGCTACAACCATCC
CTTCAGACAGGATCAGAAGAACTTAGATCATTATATAATACAGTAGCAACCCTCTATTGTGTGCATCAAA
GGATAGAGATAAAAGACACCAAGGAAGCTTTAGACAAGATAGAGGAAGAGCAAAACAAAAGTAAGACCAC
CGCACAGCAAGCGGCCGCTGATCTTCAGACCTGGAGGAGGAGATATGAGGGACAATTGGAGAAGTGAATT
ATATAAATATAAAGTAGTAAAAATTGAACCATTAGGAGTAGCACCCACCAAGGCAAAGAGAAGAGTGGTG
CAGAGAGAAAAAAGAGCAGTGGGAATAGGAGCTTTGTTCCTTGGGTTCTTGGGAGCAGCAGGAAGCACTA
TGGGCGCAGCGTCAATGACGCTGACGGTACAGGCCAGACAATTATTGTCTGGTATAGTGCAGCAGCAGAA
CAATTTGCTGAGGGCTATTGAGGCGCAACAGCATCTGTTGCAACTCACAGTCTGGGGCATCAAGCAGCTC
CAGGCAAGAATCCTGGCTGTGGAAAGATACCTAAAGGATCAACAGCTCCTGGGGATTTGGGGTTGCTCTG
GAAAACTCATTTGCACCACTGCTGTGCCTTGGAATGCTAGTTGGAGTAATAAATCTCTGGAACAGATTTG
GAATCACACGACCTGGATGGAGTGGGACAGAGAAATTAACAATTACACAAGCTTAATACACTCCTTAATT
GAAGAATCGCAAAACCAGCAAGAAAAGAATGAACAAGAATTATTGGAATTAGATAAATGGGCAAGTTTGT
GGAATTGGTTTAACATAACAAATTGGCTGTGGTATATAAAATTATTCATAATGATAGTAGGAGGCTTGGT
AGGTTTAAGAATAGTTTTTGCTGTACTTTCTATAGTGAATAGAGTTAGGCAGGGATATTCACCATTATCG
TTTCAGACCCACCTCCCAACCCCGAGGGGACCCAGACCACAATTTTAAAAGAAAAGGGGGGATTGGGGGG
TACAGTGCAGGGGAAAGAATAGTAGACATAATAGCAACAGACATACAAACTAAAGAATTACAAAAACAAA
TTACAAAAATTCAAAATTTTCGGGTTTATTACAGGGACAGCAGAGATCCACTTTGGCGCCGGCTCGAGTG
GCTCCGGTGCCCGTCAGTGGGCAGAGCGCACATCGCCCACAGTCCCCGAGAAGTTGGGGGGAGGGGTCGG
CAATTGAACCGGTGCCTAGAGAAGGTGGCGCGGGGTAAACTGGGAAAGTGATGTCGTGTACTGGCTCCGC
CTTTTTCCCGAGGGTGGGGGAGAACCGTATATAAGTGCAGTAGTCGCCGTGAACGTTCTTTTTCGCAACG
GGTTTGCCGCCAGAACACAGGTGTCGTGACGCGGGATCCGCCACCATGGATTACAAAGACGATGACGATA
AGATGTCCAGCGCTCGGACCCCCCTACCCACGCTGAACGAGAGGGACACGGAGCAGCCCACCTTGGGACA
CCTTGACTCCAAGCCCAGCAGTAAGTCCAACATGATTCGGGGCCGCAACTCAGCCACCTCTGCTGATGAG
CAGCCCCACATTGGAAACTACCGGCTCCTCAAGACCATTGGCAAGGGTAATTTTGCCAAGGTGAAGTTGG
CCCGACACATCCTGACTGGGAAAGAGGTAGCTGTGCACATCATTGACAAGACTCAACTGAACTCCTCCAG
CCTCCAGAAACTATTCCGCGAAGTAAGAATAATGAAGGTTTTGAATCATCCCAACATAGTTAAATTATTT
GAAGTGATTGAGACTGAGAAAACGCTCTACCTTGTCATGGAGTACGCTAGTGGCGGAGAGGTATTTGATT
ACCTAGTGGCTCATGGCAGGATGAAAGAAAAAGAGGCTCGAGCCAAATTCCGCCAGATAGTGTCTGCTGT
GCAGTACTGTCACCAGAAGTTTATTGTCCATAGAGACTTAAAGGCAGAAAACCTGCTCTTGGATGCTGAT
ATGAACATCAAGATTGCAGACTTTGGCTTCAGCAATGAATTCACCTTTGGGAACAAGCTGGACACCTTCT
GTGGCAGTCCCCCTTATGCTGCCCCAGAACTCTTCCAGGGCAAAAAATATGATGGACCCGAGGTGGATGT
GTGGAGCCTAGGAGTTATCCTCTATACACTGGTCAGCGGATCCCTGCCTTTTGATGGACAGAACCTCAAG
GAGCTGCGGGAACGGGTACTGAGAGGAAAATACCGTATTCCATTCTACATGTCCACGGACTGTGAAAACC
TGCTTAAGAAATTTCTCATTCTTAATCCCAGCAAGAGAGGCACTTTAGAGCAAATCATGAAAGATCGATG
GATGAATGTGGGTCACGAAGATGATGAACTAAAGCCTTACGTGGAGCCACTCCCTGACTACAAGGACCCC
CGGCGGACAGAGCTGATGGTGTCCATGGGTTATACACGGGAAGAGATCCAGGACTCGCTGGTGGGCCAGA
GATACAACGAGGTGATGGCCACCTATCTGCTCCTGGGCTACAAGAGCTCCGAGCTGGAAGGCGACACCAT
CACCCTGAAACCCCGGCCTTCAGCTGATCTGACCAATAGCAGCGCCCCATCCCCATCCCACAAGGTACAG
CGCAGCGTGTCGGCCAATCCCAAGCAGCGGCGCTTCAGCGACCAGGCTGGTCCTGCCATTCCCACCTCTA
ATTCTTACTCTAAGAAGACTCAGAGTAACAACGCAGAAAATAAGCGGCCTGAGGAGGACCGGGAGTCAGG
GCGGAAAGCCAGCAGCACAGCCAAGGTGCCTGCCAGCCCCCTGCCCGGTCTGGAGAGGAAGAAGACCACC
CCAACCCCCTCCACGAACAGCGTCCTCTCCACCAGCACAAATCGAAGCAGGAATTCCCCACTTTTGGAGC
GGGCCAGCCTCGGCCAGGCCTCCATCCAGAATGGCAAAGACAGCACAGCCCCCCAGCGTGTCCCTGTTGC
CTCCCCATCCGCCCACAACATCAGCAGCAGTGGTGGAGCCCCAGACCGAACTAACTTCCCCCGGGGTGTG
TCCAGCCGAAGCACCTTCCATGCTGGGCAGCTCCGACAGGTGCGGGACCAGCAGAATTTGCCCTACGGTG
TGACCCCAGCCTCTCCCTCTGGCCACAGCCAGGGCCGGCGGGGGGCCTCTGGGAGCATCTTCAGCAAGTT
CACCTCCAAGTTTGTACGCAGGAACCTGAATGAACCTGAAAGCAAAGACCGAGTGGAGACGCTCAGACCT
CACGTGGTGGGCAGTGGCGGCAACGACAAAGAAAAGGAAGAATTTCGGGAGGCCAAGCCCCGCTCCCTCC
GCTTCACGTGGAGTATGAAGACCACGAGCTCCATGGAGCCCAACGAGATGATGCGGGAGATCCGCAAGGT
GCTGGACGCGAACAGCTGCCAGAGCGAGCTGCATGAGAAGTACATGCTGCTGTGCATGCACGGCACGCCG
GGCCACGAGGACTTCGTGCAGTGGGAGATGGAGGTGTGCAAACTGCCGCGGCTCTCTCTCAACGGGGTTC
GATTTAAGCGGATATCGGGCACCTCCATGGCCTTCAAAAACATTGCCTCCAAAATAGCCAACGAGCTGAA
GCTTTGAGCAATTCCGCCCCTCTCCCTCCCCCCCCCCTAACGTTACTGGCCGAAGCCGCTTGGAATAAGG
CCGGTGTGCGTTTGTCTATATGTTATTTTCCACCATATTGCCGTCTTTTGGCAATGTGAGGGCCCGGAAA
CCTGGCCCTGTCTTCTTGACGAGCATTCCTAGGGGTCTTTCCCCTCTCGCCAAAGGAATGCAAGGTCTGT
TGAATGTCGTGAAGGAAGCAGTTCCTCTGGAAGCTTCTTGAAGACAAACAACGTCTGTAGCGACCCTTTG
CAGGCAGCGGAACCCCCCACCTGGCGACAGGTGCCTCTGCGGCCAAAAGCCACGTGTATAAGATACACCT
GCAAAGGCGGCACAACCCCAGTGCCACGTTGTGAGTTGGATAGTTGTGGAAAGAGTCAAATGGCTCTCCT
CAAGCGTATTCAACAAGGGGCTGAAGGATGCCCAGAAGGTACCCCATTGTATGGGATCTGATCTGGGGCC
TCGGTGCACATGCTTTACATGTGTTTAGTCGAGGTTAAAAAAACGTCTAGGCCCCCCGAACCACGGGGAC
GTGGTTTTCCTTTGAAAAACACGATGATAATATGGCCACAACCATGAAGACCTTCAACATCTCTCAGCAG
GACCTTGAGCTGGTGGAAGTTGCCACTGAGAAAATCACCATGCTCTATGAGGACAACAAGCACCATGTTG
GTGCTGCCATCAGGACCAAGACAGGAGAAATCATCTCTGCTGTCCACATTGAAGCCTACATTGGCAGGGT
CACTGTGTGTGCAGAGGCCATTGCCATTGGGTCTGCAGTCTCCAATGGGCAGAAGGACTTTGACACCATT
GTGGCTGTGAGGCACCCCTACAGTGATGAGGTGGACAGGTCCATCAGAGTGGTGTCCCCCTGTGGCATGT
GCAGGGAGCTCATCTCAGACTATGCCCCTGATTGCTTTGTTCTGATTGAGATGAATGGCAAGCTGGTCAA
GACAACCATTGAGGAGCTGATTCCACTGAAATACACCAGAAACTAAACGCGTTAAGTCGACAATCAACCT
CTGGATTACAAAATTTGTGAAAGATTGACTGGTATTCTTAACTATGTTGCTCCTTTTACGCTATGTGGAT
ACGCTGCTTTAATGCCTTTGTATCATGCTATTGCTTCCCGTATGGCTTTCATTTTCTCCTCCTTGTATAA
ATCCTGGTTGCTGTCTCTTTATGAGGAGTTGTGGCCCGTTGTCAGGCAACGTGGCGTGGTGTGCACTGTG
TTTGCTGACGCAACCCCCACTGGTTGGGGCATTGCCACCACCTGTCAGCTCCTTTCCGGGACTTTCGCTT
TCCCCCTCCCTATTGCCACGGCGGAACTCATCGCCGCCTGCCTTGCCCGCTGCTGGACAGGGGCTCGGCT
GTTGGGCACTGACAATTCCGTGGTGTTGTCGGGGAAATCATCGTCCTTTCCTTGGCTGCTCGCCTGTGTT
GCCACCTGGATTCTGCGCGGGACGTCCTTCTGCTACGTCCCTTCGGCCCTCAATCCAGCGGACCTTCCTT
CCCGCGGCCTGCTGCCGGCTCTGCGGCCTCTTCCGCGTCTTCGCCTTCGCCCTCAGACGAGTCGGATCTC
CCTTTGGGCCGCCTCCCCGCGTCGACTTTAAGACCAATGACTTACAAGGCAGCTGTAGATCTTAGCCACT
TTTTAAAAGAAAAGGGGGGACTGGAAGGGCTAATTCACTCCCAACGAAGACAAGATCTGCTTTTTGCTTG
TACTGGGTCTCTCTGGTTAGACCAGATCTGAGCCTGGGAGCTCTCTGGCTAACTAGGGAACCCACTGCTT
AAGCCTCAATAAAGCTTGCCTTGAGTGCTTCAAGTAGTGTGTGCCCGTCTGTTGTGTGACTCTGGTAACT
AGAGATCCCTCAGACCCTTTTAGTCAGTGTGGAAAATCTCTAGCAGTACGTATAGTAGTTCATGTCATCT
TATTATTCAGTATTTATAACTTGCAAAGAAATGAATATCAGAGAGTGAGAGGAACTTGTTTATTGCAGCT
TATAATGGTTACAAATAAAGCAATAGCATCACAAATTTCACAAATAAAGCATTTTTTTCACTGCATTCTA
GTTGTGGTTTGTCCAAACTCATCAATGTATCTTATCATGTCTGGCTCTAGCTATCCCGCCCCTAACTCCG
CCCATCCCGCCCCTAACTCCGCCCAGTTCCGCCCATTCTCCGCCCCATGGCTGACTAATTTTTTTTATTT
ATGCAGAGGCCGAGGCCGCCTCGGCCTCTGAGCTATTCCAGAAGTAGTGAGGAGGCTTTTTTGGAGGCCT
AGGGACGTACCCAATTCGCCCTATAGTGAGTCGTATTACGCGCGCTCACTGGCCGTCGTTTTACAACGTC
GTGACTGGGAAAACCCTGGCGTTACCCAACTTAATCGCCTTGCAGCACATCCCCCTTTCGCCAGCTGGCG
TAATAGCGAAGAGGCCCGCACCGATCGCCCTTCCCAACAGTTGCGCAGCCTGAATGGCGAATGGG
[124 nt withheld, positions 6856-6979]
C
[91 nt withheld, positions 6981-7071]
A
[49 nt withheld, positions 7073-7121]
CCTTTGACGTTGGAGTCCACGTTCTTT
[37 nt withheld, positions 7149-7185]
ACCCTATCTCGGTCTATTCTTTTGATTTATAAGGGATTTTGCCGATTTCGGCCTATTGGTTAAAAAATGA
GCTGATTTAACAAAAATTTAACGCGAATTTTAACAAAATATTAACGCTTACAATTTAGGTGGCACTTTTC
GGGGAAATGTGCGCGGAACCCCTATTTGTTTATTTTTCTAAATACATTCAAATATGTATCCGCTCATGAG
ACAATAACCCTGATAAATGCTTCAATAATATTGAAAAAGGAAGAGTATGAGTATTCAACATTTCCGTGTC
GCCCTTATTCCCTTTTTTGCGGCATTTTGCCTTCCTGTTTTTGCTCACCCAGAAACGCTGGTGAAAGTAA
AAGATGCTGAAGATCAGTTGGGTGCACGAGTGGGTTACATCGAACTGGATCTCAACAGCGGTAAGATCCT
TGAGAGTTTTCGCCCCGAAGAACGTTTTCCAATGATGAGCACTTTTAAAGTTCTGCTATGTGGCGCGGTA
TTATCCCGTATTGACGCCGGGCAAGAGCAACTCGGTCGCCGCATACACTATTCTCAGAATGACTTGGTTG
AGTACTCACCAGTCACAGAAAAGCATCTTACGGATGGCATGACAGTAAGAGAATTATGCAGTGCTGCCAT
AACCATGAGTGATAACACTGCGGCCAACTTACTTCTGACAACGATCGGAGGACCGAAGGAGCTAACCGCT
TTTTTGCACAACATGGGGGATCATGTAACTCGCCTTGATCGTTGGGAACCGGAGCTGAATGAAGCCATAC
CAAACGACGAGCGTGACACCACGATGCCTGTAGCAATGGCAACAACGTTGCGCAAACTATTAACTGGCGA
ACTACTTACTCTAGCTTCCCGGCAACAATTAATAGACTGGATGGAGGCGGATAAAGTTGCAGGACCACTT
CTGCGCTCGGCCCTTCCGGCTGGCTGGTTTATTGCTGATAAATCTGGAGCCGGTGAGCGTGGGTCTCGCG
GTATCATTGCAGCACTGGGGCCAGATGGTAAGCCCTCCCGTATCGTAGTTATCTACACGACGGGGAGTCA
GGCAACTATGGATGAACGAAATAGACAGATCGCTGAGATAGGTGCCTCACTGATTAAGCATTGGTAACTG
TCAGACCAAGTTTACTCATATATACTTTAGATTGATTTAAAACTTCATTTTTAATTTAAAAGGATCTAGG
TGAAGATCCTTTTTGATAATCTCATGACCAAAATCCCTTAACGTGAGTTTTCGTTCCACTGAGCGTCAGA
CCCCGTAGAAAAGATCAAAGGATCTTCTTGAGATCCTTTTTTTCTGCGCGTAATCTGCTGCTTGCAAACA
AAAAAACCACCGCTACCAGCGGTGGTTTGTTTGCCGGATCAAGAGCTACCAACTCTTTTTCCGAAGGTAA
CTGGCTTCAGCAGAGCGCAGATACCAAATACTGTTCTTCTAGTGTAGCCGTAGTTAGGCCACCACTTCAA
GAACTCTGTAGCACCGCCTACATACCTCGCTCTGCTAATCCTGTTACCAGTGGCTGCTGCCAGTGGCGAT
AAGTCGTGTCTTACCGGGTTGGACTCAAGACGATAGTTACCGGATAAGGCGCAGCGGTCGGGCTGAACGG
GGGGTTCGTGCACACAGCCCAGCTTGGAGCGAACGACCTACACCGAACTGAGATACCTACAGCGTGAGCT
ATGAGAAAGCGCCACGCTTCCCGAAGGGAGAAAGGCGGACAGGTATCCGGTAAGCGGCAGGGTCGGAACA
GGAGAGCGCACGAGGGAGCTTCCAGGGGGAAACGCCTGGTATCTTTATAGTCCTGTCGGGTTTCGCCACC
TCTGACTTGAGCGTCGATTTTTGTGATGCTCGTCAGGGGGGCGGAGCCTATGGAAAAACGCCAGCAACGC
GGCCTTTTTACGGTTCCTGGCCTTTTGCTGGCCTTTTGCTCACATGTTCTTTCCTGCGTTATCCCCTGAT
TCTGTGGATAACCGTATTACCGCCTTTGAGTGAGCTGATACCGCTCGCCGCAGCCGAACGACCGAGCGCA
GCGAGTCAGTGAGCGAGGAAGCGGAAGAGCGCCCAATACGCAAACCGCCTCTCCCCGCGCGTTGGCCGAT
TCATTAATGCAGCTGGCACGACAGGTTTCCCGACTGGAAAGCGGGCAGTGAGCGCAACGCAATTAATGTG
AGTTAGCTCACTCATTAGGCACCCCAGGCTTTACACTTTATGCTTCCGGCTCGTATGTTGTGTGGAATTG
TGAGCGGATAACAATTTCACACAGGAAACAGCTATGACCATGATTACGCCAAGCGCGCAATTAACCCTCA
CTAAAGGGAACAAAAGCTGGAGCTGCAAGC
Features (pLannotate 1.2.2; 27 found; start..end, strand, type, name):
      5..231     +  promoter       RSV promoter: Rous sarcoma virus enhancer/promoter
    232..412     +  LTR            5' LTR (truncated): truncated 5' long terminal repeat (LTR) from HIV-1
    459..584     +  misc_feature   HIV-1 Ψ: packaging signal of human immunodeficiency virus type 1
    568..931     +  CDS            HIV-1 gag (fragment): gag protein from human immunodeficiency virus 1; gag
   1077..1310    +  misc_feature   RRE: The Rev response element (RRE) of HIV-1 allows for Rev-dependent mRNA export from the nucleus to the cytoplasm.
   1687..1713    +  CDS            Rev (fragment): human immunodeficiency virus 1 (HIV-1) Rev protein; rev; enhances nuclear export of unspliced and incompletely spliced viral mRNAs
   1723..1840    +  misc_feature   cPPT/CTS: central polypurine tract and central termination sequence of HIV-1
   1909..2120    +  promoter       EF-1α core promoter: core promoter for human elongation factor EF-1α
   2173..4344    +  CDS            Mark2: MARK2_RAT - Experimental evidence at protein level: Swiss-Prot protein existence level 1. Serine/threonine-protein kinase. Involved in cell polarity and microtubule dynamics regulation. Phosphorylates CRTC2/TORC2, DCX, HDAC7, KIF13B, MAP2, MAP4 and RAB11FIP2. Phosphorylates the microtubule-associated protein MAPT/TAU. Plays a key role in cell polarity by phosphorylating the microtubule-associated proteins MAP2, MAP4 and MAPT/TAU at KXGS motifs, causing detachment from microtubules, and their disassembly. Regulates epithelial cell polarity by phosphorylating RAB11FIP2. Involved in the regulatio
   4468..4930    +  misc_feature   IRES: internal ribosome entry site (IRES) of the encephalomyocarditis virus (EMCV)
   4944..5363    +  CDS            bsr: BSR_BACCE - Experimental evidence at protein level: Swiss-Prot protein existence level 1. Catalyzes the deamination of the cytosine moiety of the antibiotics blasticidin S, cytomycin and acetylblasticidin S. From Bacillus cereus.
   5382..5970    +  misc_feature   WPRE: woodchuck hepatitis virus posttranscriptional regulatory element
   6021..6040    +  misc_feature   cPPT/CTS (fragment): central polypurine tract and central termination sequence of HIV-1
   6042..6275    +  LTR            3' LTR (ΔU3): self-inactivating 3' long terminal repeat (LTR) from HIV-1
   6353..6474    +  polyA_signal   SV40 poly(A) signal: SV40 polyadenylation signal
   6514..6649    +  rep_origin     SV40 ori: SV40 origin of replication
   6670..6688    -  promoter       T7 promoter: promoter for bacteriophage T7 RNA polymerase
   6696..6851    +  CDS            lacZα (fragment): LacZα fragment of β-galactosidase; lacZ fragment
   6856..7284    +  rep_origin     f1 ori (sequence partly withheld): f1 bacteriophage origin of replication; arrow indicates direction of (+) strand synthesis
   7337..7441    +  promoter       AmpR promoter: bla
   7442..8302    +  CDS            AmpR: β-lactamase; bla; confers resistance to ampicillin, carbenicillin, and related antibiotics
   8473..9061    +  rep_origin     ori: high-copy-number ColE1/pMB1/pBR322/pUC origin of replication
   9244..9336    +  CDS            lacI (fragment): lac repressor; lacI; The lac repressor binds to the lac operator to inhibit transcription in E. coli. This inhibition can be relieved by adding lactose or isopropyl-β-D-thiogalactopyranoside (IPTG).
   9349..9370    +  protein_bind   CAP binding site: CAP binding activates transcription in the presence of cAMP. E. coli catabolite activator protein
   9385..9415    +  promoter       lac promoter: promoter for the E. coli lac operon
   9423..9439    +  protein_bind   lac operator: The lac repressor binds to the lac operator to inhibit transcription in E. coli. This inhibition can be relieved by adding lactose or isopropyl-β-D-thiogalactopyranoside (IPTG). lac repressor encoded by lacI
   9484..9502    +  promoter       T3 promoter: promoter for bacteriophage T3 RNA polymerase
