[The description below was written by a language model from this plasmid's Addgene catalogue record and pLannotate feature annotations shown in this document.]
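Description:
FLAG-MARK2-K82H-CR is a 9.5 kb third-generation-style, self-inactivating HIV-1 lentiviral transfer plasmid built on the LentiVi backbone for stable or transient expression of a mutant human MARK2 cDNA in mammalian cells. It is propagated in E. coli through a high-copy ColE1/pUC origin with ampicillin resistance. The bacterial portion also carries an f1 origin, residual lac and lacZα fragments, and T7/T3 promoters. An SV40 poly(A) signal and SV40 origin lie downstream of the viral cassette.

The viral genome is transcribed in packaging cells from an RSV promoter fused to a truncated 5' LTR. It includes the Ψ packaging signal with a gag fragment, the RRE for Rev-dependent nuclear export, the cPPT/CTS, a WPRE to enhance transcript expression, and a ΔU3 3' LTR that inactivates LTR promoter activity after integration. Within this frame, the EFS (EF-1α core) promoter drives a bicistronic transcript. The first cistron is N-terminally FLAG-tagged MARK2, and an EMCV IRES then directs translation of the bsr blasticidin S deaminase, so blasticidin-resistant cells should also express the kinase. The annotation tool matched the coding sequence to rat Mark2 and did not call the FLAG tag, but the catalogue record identifies the insert as human.

The insert carries the K82H substitution, described as kinase-dead, together with silent mutations that make the cDNA resistant to CRISPR targeting. This design suits rescue experiments in which endogenous MARK2 is knocked out and the catalytically inactive version is tested for complementation. That use is consistent with the associated study of MARK2/MARK3 catalytic dependency in YAP/TAZ-driven human cancers.
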