Addgene plasmid #229425: FLAG-MARK2-K82H-CR
Purpose: Lentiviral or overpexression of cDNA
Depositing lab: Christopher Vakoc. Depositing organization: Cold Spring Harbor Laboratory. Publication: MARK2/MARK3 kinases are catalytic co-dependencies of YAP/TAZ in human cancer. Klingbeil O, Skopelitis D, Tonelli C, Yoshimoto T, Alpsoy A, Panepinto MC, Minicozzi F, Merrill JR, Cafiero AM, Aggarwal D, Russo S, Ha T, Demerdash OE, Wee TL, Spector DL, Lyons SK, Tuveson DA, Cifani P, Vakoc CR. Cancer Discov. 2024 Jul 26. doi: 10.1158/2159-8290.CD-23-1529. PubMed 39058094.
Backbone
  Vector backbone: LentiVi
  Vector type: Mammalian Expression, Lentiviral
  Selectable markers: Blasticidin
Growth in bacteria
  Bacterial resistance: Ampicillin, 100 μg/mL
  Growth temperature: 37°C
  Growth strain: NEB Stable
  Copy number: High Copy
Gene/Insert
  Gene/Insert name: MARK2-K82H
  Species: H. sapiens (human)
  Insert size (bp): 2199
  Mutation: Kinase-dead mutant K82H; silent mutation CRISPR resistant
  Entrez Gene: MARK2 (a.k.a. EMK-1, EMK1, PAR-1, Par-1b, Par1b)
  Promoter: EFS
  Tag / fusion protein: FLAG (N terminal on insert)
  Cloning method: Gibson Cloning
Terms and licenses: Academic/Nonprofit Terms; Industry Terms: Not Available to Industry
How to cite: FLAG-MARK2-K82H-CR was a gift from Christopher Vakoc (Addgene plasmid # 229425 ; http://n2t.net/addgene:229425 ; RRID:Addgene_229425)
